>Addgene plasmid #175182 | pAAV.hSyn.FLEX.iGluSnFR3.v857.SGZ.codonopt | addgene full sequence | sequence record 343767 | Addgene NGS Result
GCGTAATAGCGAAGAGGCCCGCACCGATCGCCCTTCCCAACAGTTGCGCAGCCTGAATGGCGAATGGG
[124 nt withheld, positions 69-192]
C
[91 nt withheld, positions 194-284]
A
[49 nt withheld, positions 286-334]
CCTTTGACGTTGGAGTCCACGTTCTTT
[37 nt withheld, positions 362-398]
ACCCTATCTCGGTCTATTCTTTTGATTTATAAGGGATTTTGCCGATTTCGGCCTATTGGTTAAAAAATGA
GCTGATTTAACAAAAATTTAACGCGAATTTTAACAAAATATTAACGCTTACAATTTAGGTGGCACTTTTC
GGGGAAATGTGCGCGGAACCCCTATTTGTTTATTTTTCTAAATACATTCAAATATGTATCCGCTCATGAG
ACAATAACCCTGATAAATGCTTCAATAATATTGAAAAAGGAAGAGTATGAGTATTCAACATTTCCGTGTC
GCCCTTATTCCCTTTTTTGCGGCATTTTGCCTTCCTGTTTTTGCTCACCCAGAAACGCTGGTGAAAGTAA
AAGATGCTGAAGATCAGTTGGGTGCACGAGTGGGTTACATCGAACTGGATCTCAACAGCGGTAAGATCCT
TGAGAGTTTTCGCCCCGAAGAACGTTTTCCAATGATGAGCACTTTTAAAGTTCTGCTATGTGGCGCGGTA
TTATCCCGTATTGACGCCGGGCAAGAGCAACTCGGTCGCCGCATACACTATTCTCAGAATGACTTGGTTG
AGTACTCACCAGTCACAGAAAAGCATCTTACGGATGGCATGACAGTAAGAGAATTATGCAGTGCTGCCAT
AACCATGAGTGATAACACTGCGGCCAACTTACTTCTGACAACGATCGGAGGACCGAAGGAGCTAACCGCT
TTTTTGCACAACATGGGGGATCATGTAACTCGCCTTGATCGTTGGGAACCGGAGCTGAATGAAGCCATAC
CAAACGACGAGCGTGACACCACGATGCCTGTAGCAATGGCAACAACGTTGCGCAAACTATTAACTGGCGA
ACTACTTACTCTAGCTTCCCGGCAACAATTAATAGACTGGATGGAGGCGGATAAAGTTGCAGGACCACTT
CTGCGCTCGGCCCTTCCGGCTGGCTGGTTTATTGCTGATAAATCTGGAGCCGGTGAGCGTGGGTCTCGCG
GTATCATTGCAGCACTGGGGCCAGATGGTAAGCCCTCCCGTATCGTAGTTATCTACACGACGGGGAGTCA
GGCAACTATGGATGAACGAAATAGACAGATCGCTGAGATAGGTGCCTCACTGATTAAGCATTGGTAACTG
TCAGACCAAGTTTACTCATATATACTTTAGATTGATTTAAAACTTCATTTTTAATTTAAAAGGATCTAGG
TGAAGATCCTTTTTGATAATCTCATGACCAAAATCCCTTAACGTGAGTTTTCGTTCCACTGAGCGTCAGA
CCCCGTAGAAAAGATCAAAGGATCTTCTTGAGATCCTTTTTTTCTGCGCGTAATCTGCTGCTTGCAAACA
AAAAAACCACCGCTACCAGCGGTGGTTTGTTTGCCGGATCAAGAGCTACCAACTCTTTTTCCGAAGGTAA
CTGGCTTCAGCAGAGCGCAGATACCAAATACTGTTCTTCTAGTGTAGCCGTAGTTAGGCCACCACTTCAA
GAACTCTGTAGCACCGCCTACATACCTCGCTCTGCTAATCCTGTTACCAGTGGCTGCTGCCAGTGGCGAT
AAGTCGTGTCTTACCGGGTTGGACTCAAGACGATAGTTACCGGATAAGGCGCAGCGGTCGGGCTGAACGG
GGGGTTCGTGCACACAGCCCAGCTTGGAGCGAACGACCTACACCGAACTGAGATACCTACAGCGTGAGCT
ATGAGAAAGCGCCACGCTTCCCGAAGGGAGAAAGGCGGACAGGTATCCGGTAAGCGGCAGGGTCGGAACA
GGAGAGCGCACGAGGGAGCTTCCAGGGGGAAACGCCTGGTATCTTTATAGTCCTGTCGGGTTTCGCCACC
TCTGACTTGAGCGTCGATTTTTGTGATGCTCGTCAGGGGGGCGGAGCCTATGGAAAAACGCCAGCAACGC
GGCCTTTTTACGGTTCCTGGCCTTTTGCTGGCCTTTTGCTCACATGTTCTTTCCTGCGTTATCCCCTGAT
TCTGTGGATAACCGTATTACCGCCTTTGAGTGAGCTGATACCGCTCGCCGCAGCCGAACGACCGAGCGCA
GCGAGTCAGTGAGCGAGGAAGCGGAAGAGCGCCCAATACGCAAACCGCCTCTCCCCGCGCGTTGGCCGAT
TCATTAATGCAGCTGCGCGCTCGCTCGCTCACTGAGGCCGCCCGGGCAAAGCCCGGGCGTCGGGCGACCT
TTGGTCGCCCGGCCTCAGTGAGCGAGCGAGCGCGCAGAGAGGGAGTGGCCAACTCCATCACTAGGGGTTC
CTTGTAGTTAATGATTAACCCGCCATGCTACTTATCTACGTAGCCATGCTCTAGGAAGATCCTTATCGAT
TTTACCACATTTGTAGAGGTTTTACTTGCTTTAAAAAACCTCCCACATCTCCCCCTGAACCTGAAACATA
AAATGAATGCAATTGTTGTTGTTAACTTGTTTATTGCAGCTTATAATGGTTACAAATAAAGCAATAGCAT
CACAAATTTCACAAATAAAGCATTTTTTTCACTGCATTCTAGTTGTGGTTTGTCCAAACTCATCAATGTA
TCTTATCATGTCTGCTCGAAGCGGCCGCCCGGGTCGACTCTAGATGCATGCTCGAGCGGCCGCCCGGGTC
GACGGTATCGATGCGGGGAGGCGGCCCAAAGGGAGATCCGACTCGTCTGAGGGCGAAGGCGAAGACGCGG
AAGAGGCCGCAGAGCCGGCAGCAGGCCGCGGGAAGGAAGGTCCGCTGGATTGAGGGCCGAAGGGACGTAG
CAGAAGGACGTCCCGCGCAGAATCCAGGTGGCAACACAGGCGAGCAGCCAAGGAAAGGACGATGATTTCC
CCGACAACACCACGGAATTGTCAGTGCCCAACAGCCGAGCCCCTGTCCAGCAGCGGGCAAGGCAGGCGGC
GATGAGTTCCGCCGTGGCAATAGGGAGGGGGAAAGCGAAAGTCCCGGAAAGGAGCTGACAGGTGGTGGCA
ATGCCCCAACCAGTGGGGGTTGCGTCAGCAAACACAGTGCACACCACGCCACGTTGCCTGACAACGGGCC
ACAACTCCTCATAAAGAGACAGCAACCAGGATTTATACAAGGAGGAGAAAATGAAAGCCATACGGGAAGC
AATAGCATGATACAAAGGCATTAAAGCAGCGTATCCACATAGCGTAAAAGGAGCAACATAGTTAAGAATA
CCAGTCAATCTTTCACAAATTTTGTAATCCAGAGGTTGATTATCGATAAGCTTCTCGAGTGGATCATCTG
CAGAATTCGCCCTTTTCAGTGTTTCGAACCTCTTCGAGGGACATAACTTCGTATAATGTATGCTATACGA
AGTTATGGGTCGATGGTGAGATCTGGACTAGAGGGTCGATGGTGATGCTTGGATCAAAATAGGAAGAATC
CCAATGATAACTTCGTATAAAGTATCCTATACGAAGTTATACTAGTGGTACCACCGGTGATATCGCCACC
ATGGAGACAGACACACTCCTGCTATGGGTACTGCTGCTCTGGGTTCCAGGTTCCACTGGTGACGGATCCG
CCGCCGGAAGTACTCTTGATAAGATCGCTAAAAATGGTGTAATTGTTGTCGGCCACCGAGACTCTTCTGT
GCCATTCAGCTATTATGATTCTCAACACAAAGTGGTGGGCTATTCACAAGAGTATTCTAACGCCATTGTT
GAAGCAGTTAAGAAGAAGTTGAATAAACCAGACCTTCAAGTAAAACTCATTCCTATAACATCCCAAAACC
GCATACCTCTCTTGCAAAACGGCACTTACGATTTCGAGTGTGGGAGCACTACTAATAATGTCGAACGCCA
GAAACAAGCCGCATTCTCCGACACCATCTTCGTGGTGGGCACTCGACTGTTGACAAAGAAAGGCGGTGAT
ATTAAGGATTTCGCAAATCTGAAGGATAAGGCAGTCGTGGTCACCAGCGGGACCACCTCAGAAGTACTCC
TTAATAAACTCAATGAAGAACAAAAGATGAATATGCGAATCATCTCTGCTAAGGACCACGGTGACTCTTT
TCGCACATTGGAAAGTGGGCGCGCCGTAGCATTTATGATGGACGACTCTCTGCTCGCTGGCGAGCGCGCC
AAAGCCAAAAAACCAGACGACTGGGAAATTGTAGGTAAACCTCAAAGCCAAGAGGCATATGGCTGCATGT
TGAGAAAAGATGACCCCCAATTCAAGAAACTGATGGACGACACTATAGCTCAGGTCCAGACTTCAGGGGA
AGCTGAGAAGTGGTTTGATAAATGGTTCAAGAACCCAATCTTGGTAAATCATACCGTTTATATTACCGCT
GACAAACAAAAGAATGGGATAAAGGCAAATTTCAAGATTCACCATAACGTAGAGGATGGAAGCGTGCAGT
TGGCAGACCATTATCAACAGAATACCCCTATTGGCGACGGACCCGTGCTCCTCCCTGACAACCACTACTT
GTCCTATCAAAGTGTTCTCTCAAAGGATCCCAATGAGAAGCGAGACCACATGGTACTTCTCGAATTCGTT
ACCGCCACCGGGAATTCACTTGGCATGGATGAATTGTATAAGGGGGGTACTGGCGGCAGCATGTCCAAGG
GTGAGGAGCTTTTTACCGGAGTAGTACCAATTCTCGTTGAACTTGACGGAGACGTCAACGGGCACAAGTT
TAGCGTACGAGGTGAGGGGGAGGGTGATGCAACCAACGGTAAGCTTACTCTCAAATTCATATGCACTACC
GGAAAGCTGCCAGTACCTTGGCCAACACTGGTCACTACCCTCTCCTATGGCGTTCAATGTTTTGCTCGAT
ACCCTGACCACATGAAACAGCATGACTTCTTTAAATCAGCCATGCCTGAAGGGTATGTCCAGGAGCGGAC
TATATCATTTAAAGACGATGGAACCTATAAGACTCGGGCTGAAGTGAAGCTCGAGGGTGACACATTGGTT
AATCGGATCGAGCTTAAGGGCATAGATTTTAAAGAAGATGGTAATATTCTTGGCCACAAATTGGAGTACA
ATTTTAATAATCCTTTGAACATGAACTTTGAGCTCTCCGATGAAATGAAGGCACTCTTTAAAGAGCCAAA
CGACAAAGCTCTGAAACTGCAGGTCGACGAACAAAAACTCATCTCAGAAGAGGATCTGAATGCTGTGGGC
CAGGACACGCAGGAGGTCATCGTGGTGCCACACTCCTTGCCCTTTAAGGTGGTGGTGATCTCAGCCATCC
TGGCCCTGGTGGTGCTCACCATCATCTCCCTTATCATCCTCATCATGCTTTGGCAGAAGAAGCCACGTGA
TAGACACAAGCAGTTGCGAGCTACAGCACGCGCCACCGATTATCTGCAAGCTGATGCAATAACTAGAATC
CCTGATTATAGATACAGATATCAACGAAGGGATCGCGATGATGATCGAGATACAGAGCCAGATCATGATC
GGGATGCTGATCCCGTCGGGGTGAAAGGTTTCAACACTCTTCCAGATACAGAGATAGATAATCCCCAGAC
GACTTCAGTGTAGGATATCGGATCCGCTAGCACTAGTATAACTTCGTATAGCATACATTATACGAAGTTA
TGTGTCGATGGTGATGCTTGGCAATTCGGGTCGATGGTGAAGCATTGGTCTTCCTATTTTGATATAACTT
CGTATAGGATACTTTATACGAAGTTATGGGGATCATCACCTGTGGAGAGAAAGGCAAAGTGGATGTCAGT
AAGACCAATAGGTGCCTATCAGAAACGCAAGAGTCTTCTCTGTCTCGACAAGCCCAGTTTCTATTGGTCT
CCTTAAACCTGTCTTGTAACCTTGATACTTACCTGATCCAACGGCTGCGACTTGGGGCAGGGGGTCCTAG
GGGTGGTCTGGCCAGGAGCCGCGGGGGCGGACTGCGCGGTGCCCAGGAGCACAGCTGCGCTCTCAGGCAC
GACACGACTCCTCCGCTGCCCACCGCAGACTGAGGCAGCGCTGAGTCGCCGGCGCCGCAGCGCAGATGGT
CGCGCCCGTGCCCCCCTATCTCGCGCCTCGCGTGGTGCGGTCCGGCTGGGCCGGCGGCGGCGCGGACGCG
ACCAAGGTGGCCGGGAAGGGGAGTTTGCGGGGGACCGGCGAGTGACGTCAGCGCGCCTTCAGTGCTGAGG
CGGCGGTGGCGCGCGCCGCCAGGCGGGGGCGAAGGCACTGTCCGCGGTGCTGAAGCTGGCAGTGCGCACG
CGCCTCGCCGCATCCTGTTTCCCCTCCCCCTCTCTGATAGGGGATGCGCAATTTGGGGAATGGGGGTTGG
GTGCTTGTCCAGTGGGTCGGGGTCGGTCGTCAATTTAAATACTGAAAAGGGCGAATTCCAGCACACTGGA
GCTCGGATCTTCCTAGAGCATGGCTACGTAGATAAGTAGCATGGCGGGTTAATCATTAACTACAAGGAAC
CCCTAGTGATGGAGTTGGCCACTCCCTCTCTGCGCGCTCGCTCGCTCACTGAGGCCGGGCGACCAAAGGT
CGCCCGACGCCCGGGCTTTGCCCGGGCGGCCTCAGTGAGCGAGCGAGCGCGCAGCTG
Features (pLannotate 1.2.2; 23 found; start..end, strand, type, name):
     69..497     +  rep_origin     f1 ori (sequence partly withheld): f1 bacteriophage origin of replication; arrow indicates direction of (+) strand synthesis
    550..654     +  promoter       AmpR promoter: bla
    655..1515    +  CDS            AmpR: β-lactamase; bla; confers resistance to ampicillin, carbenicillin, and related antibiotics
   1686..2274    +  rep_origin     ori: high-copy-number ColE1/pMB1/pBR322/pUC origin of replication
   2457..2513    +  CDS            lacI (fragment): lac repressor; lacI; The lac repressor binds to the lac operator to inhibit transcription in E. coli. This inhibition can be relieved by adding lactose or isopropyl-β-D-thiogalactopyranoside (IPTG).
   2507..2640    -  repeat_region  AAV2 ITR: inverted terminal repeat of adeno-associated virus serotype 2 inverted
   2711..2779    +  CDS            large T antigen (fragment): large T antigen from SV40 (simian virus 40)
   2802..2923    +  polyA_signal   SV40 poly(A) signal: SV40 polyadenylation signal
   3001..3589    -  misc_feature   WPRE: woodchuck hepatitis virus posttranscriptional regulatory element
   3661..3694    -  protein_bind   loxP: Cre-mediated recombination occurs in the 8-bp core sequence (GCATACAT). Cre recombinase
   3765..3798    -  protein_bind   lox2272: Cre-mediated recombination occurs in the 8-bp core sequence (GGATACTT). lox2272 sites are compatible with each other, but incompatible with loxP or loxN sites (Lee and Saito, 1988). Cre recombinase
   3829..3891    +  sig_peptide    Igκ leader: leader sequence from mouse immunoglobulin κ light chain
   3898..4638    +  CDS            gltI (fragment): GLTI_ECOLI - Also known as ybeJ, yzzK. Experimental evidence at protein level: Swiss-Prot protein existence level 1. Part of the ABC transporter complex GltIJKL involved in glutamate and aspartate uptake. Binds to both glutamate and aspartate. From Escherichia coli (strain K12).
   4654..5370    +  CDS            cEGFP: cEGFP is a basic (constitutively fluorescent) green fluorescent protein published in 2008, derived from Aequorea victoria.
   5383..5451    +  CDS            gltI (fragment): GLTI_ECOLI - Also known as ybeJ, yzzK. Experimental evidence at protein level: Swiss-Prot protein existence level 1. Part of the ABC transporter complex GltIJKL involved in glutamate and aspartate uptake. Binds to both glutamate and aspartate. From Escherichia coli (strain K12).
   5500..5646    +  CDS            PDGFRβ TM domain: transmembrane domain from platelet derived growth factor receptor beta
   5647..5844    +  CDS            Cacng2 (fragment): CCG2_MOUSE - Also known as Stg. Experimental evidence at protein level: Swiss-Prot protein existence level 1. Regulates the trafficking and gating properties of AMPA- selective glutamate receptors (AMPARs). Promotes their targeting to the cell membrane and synapses and modulates their gating properties by slowing their rates of activation, deactivation and desensitization. Does not show subunit-specific AMPA receptor regulation and regulates all AMPAR subunits. Thought to stabilize the calcium channel in an inactivated (closed) state (By similarity). From Mus musculus (Mouse).
   5896..5929    +  protein_bind   loxP: Cre-mediated recombination occurs in the 8-bp core sequence (GCATACAT). Cre recombinase
   5992..6025    +  protein_bind   lox2272: Cre-mediated recombination occurs in the 8-bp core sequence (GGATACTT). lox2272 sites are compatible with each other, but incompatible with loxP or loxN sites (Lee and Saito, 1988). Cre recombinase
   6038..6170    -  intron         chimeric intron: chimera between introns from human β-globin and immunoglobulin heavy chain genes
   6263..6660    -  promoter       hSyn promoter (fragment): human synapsin I promoter; confers neuron-specific expression (Kügler et al., 2003)
   6763..6895    +  repeat_region  AAV2 ITR (fragment): inverted terminal repeat of adeno-associated virus serotype 2 inverted
   6890..64      +  CDS            lacZα (fragment) (across the origin): LacZα fragment of β-galactosidase; lacZ fragment
