[The description below was written by a language model from this plasmid's Addgene catalogue record and pLannotate feature annotations shown in this document.]
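Description:
pAAV.hSyn.FLEX.iGluSnFR3.v857.SGZ.codonopt is an AAV transfer plasmid for Cre-dependent, neuron-specific expression of a third-generation genetically encoded glutamate sensor. It is maintained in E. coli through a high-copy ColE1/pUC-type origin with ampicillin selection (AmpR under the bla promoter) and also carries an f1 origin. Two AAV2 inverted terminal repeats flank the expression cassette, so that region can be packaged into recombinant AAV particles for delivery to mammalian (mouse or rat) neurons. The catalogue lists a total size of 6,673 bp, whereas the sequenced record behind the feature table is 6,895 nt; the record does not explain the difference.

The cassette is driven by the human synapsin I promoter followed by a chimeric intron, with a WPRE downstream to enhance transcript stability and expression. An SV40 poly(A) signal is annotated beyond the WPRE, although on the opposite strand to the promoter and WPRE. The sensor coding sequence lies on the opposite strand to the promoter and is bracketed by paired loxP and lox2272 sites in a FLEX arrangement. It is therefore not productively expressed until Cre recombinase inverts it and locks it into the sense orientation. The codon-optimised open reading frame begins with an Igκ leader for secretion and surface display. It continues with the E. coli glutamate-binding protein GltI, split around an inserted GFP-derived fluorescent domain, so that glutamate binding alters fluorescence. A PDGFRβ transmembrane domain and a C-terminal fragment of mouse stargazin (Cacng2) follow, and the catalogue describes this end as providing a PDZ-related element. The catalogue also lists a Myc epitope tag, which is not annotated in the feature table. The construct is intended for imaging synaptic glutamate release in Cre-defined neuronal populations.
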