Addgene plasmid #175182: pAAV.hSyn.FLEX.iGluSnFR3.v857.SGZ.codonopt
Purpose: Fluorescent reporter for glutamate, third generation, variant 857 in Stargazin (SGZ) backbone. iGluSnFR3.v857.SGZ
Depositing lab: Kaspar Podgorski. Depositing organization: HHMI, Janelia Research Campus. Publication: Glutamate indicators with improved activation kinetics and localization for imaging synaptic transmission. Aggarwal A, Liu R, Chen Y, Ralowicz AJ, Bergerson SJ, Tomaska F, Mohar B, Hanson TL, Hasseman JP, Reep D, Tsegaye G, Yao P, Ji X, Kloos M, Walpita D, Patel R, Mohr MA, Tillberg PW, Looger LL, Marvin JS, Hoppa MB, Konnerth A, Kleinfeld D, Schreiter ER, Podgorski K. Nat Methods. 2023 May 4. doi: 10.1038/s41592-023-01863-6. PubMed 37142767.
Backbone
  Vector backbone: pAAV hSyn FLEX
  Backbone size w/o insert (bp): 4852
  Total vector size (bp): 6673
  Vector type: Mammalian Expression, Mouse Targeting, AAV, Cre/Lox, Synthetic Biology
Growth in bacteria
  Bacterial resistance: Ampicillin, 100 μg/mL
  Growth temperature: 30°C
  Growth strain: NEB Stable
  Growth instructions: <8 hours
  Copy number: High Copy
Gene/Insert
  Gene/Insert name: pAAV hSyn FLEX iGluSnFR3 v857.SGZ (alt names: iGluSnFR3 v857.SGZ; iGluSnFR3 556dot857.SGZ; v857.SGZ)
  Species: M. musculus (mouse), R. norvegicus (rat), Synthetic
  Insert size (bp): 1821
  Promoter: human Synapsin
  Tag / fusion protein: IgK-chain (N terminal on insert); Myc epi tag (C terminal on insert); Stargazin and PDZ domain (C terminal on insert)
  Cloning method: Gibson Cloning
  Sequencing primers: 5′ GAGGAGTCGTGTCGTG; 3′ CATAGCGTAAAAGGAGCAACA
Terms and licenses: Academic/Nonprofit Terms; Industry Terms: Not Available to Industry
How to cite: pAAV.hSyn.FLEX.iGluSnFR3.v857.SGZ.codonopt was a gift from Kaspar Podgorski (Addgene plasmid # 175182 ; http://n2t.net/addgene:175182 ; RRID:Addgene_175182)
