>Addgene plasmid #175182 | pAAV.hSyn.FLEX.iGluSnFR3.v857.SGZ.codonopt | depositor partial sequence | sequence record 339850 | pAAV hSyn FLEX iGluSnFR3 v857.SGZ insert only
ATGGAGACAGACACACTCCTGCTATGGGTACTGCTGCTCTGGGTTCCAGGTTCCACTGGTGACGGATCCG
CCGCCGGAAGTACTCTTGATAAGATCGCTAAAAATGGTGTAATTGTTGTCGGCCACCGAGACTCTTCTGT
GCCATTCAGCTATTATGATTCTCAACACAAAGTGGTGGGCTATTCACAAGAGTATTCTAACGCCATTGTT
GAAGCAGTTAAGAAGAAGTTGAATAAACCAGACCTTCAAGTAAAACTCATTCCTATAACATCCCAAAACC
GCATACCTCTCTTGCAAAACGGCACTTACGATTTCGAGTGTGGGAGCACTACTAATAATGTCGAACGCCA
GAAACAAGCCGCATTCTCCGACACCATCTTCGTGGTGGGCACTCGACTGTTGACAAAGAAAGGCGGTGAT
ATTAAGGATTTCGCAAATCTGAAGGATAAGGCAGTCGTGGTCACCAGCGGGACCACCTCAGAAGTACTCC
TTAATAAACTCAATGAAGAACAAAAGATGAATATGCGAATCATCTCTGCTAAGGACCACGGTGACTCTTT
TCGCACATTGGAAAGTGGGCGCGCCGTAGCATTTATGATGGACGACTCTCTGCTCGCTGGCGAGCGCGCC
AAAGCCAAAAAACCAGACGACTGGGAAATTGTAGGTAAACCTCAAAGCCAAGAGGCATATGGCTGCATGT
TGAGAAAAGATGACCCCCAATTCAAGAAACTGATGGACGACACTATAGCTCAGGTCCAGACTTCAGGGGA
AGCTGAGAAGTGGTTTGATAAATGGTTCAAGAACCCAATCTTGGTAAATCATACCGTTTATATTACCGCT
GACAAACAAAAGAATGGGATAAAGGCAAATTTCAAGATTCACCATAACGTAGAGGATGGAAGCGTGCAGT
TGGCAGACCATTATCAACAGAATACCCCTATTGGCGACGGACCCGTGCTCCTCCCTGACAACCACTACTT
GTCCTATCAAAGTGTTCTCTCAAAGGATCCCAATGAGAAGCGAGACCACATGGTACTTCTCGAATTCGTT
ACCGCCACCGGGAATTCACTTGGCATGGATGAATTGTATAAGGGGGGTACTGGCGGCAGCATGTCCAAGG
GTGAGGAGCTTTTTACCGGAGTAGTACCAATTCTCGTTGAACTTGACGGAGACGTCAACGGGCACAAGTT
TAGCGTACGAGGTGAGGGGGAGGGTGATGCAACCAACGGTAAGCTTACTCTCAAATTCATATGCACTACC
GGAAAGCTGCCAGTACCTTGGCCAACACTGGTCACTACCCTCTCCTATGGCGTTCAATGTTTTGCTCGAT
ACCCTGACCACATGAAACAGCATGACTTCTTTAAATCAGCCATGCCTGAAGGGTATGTCCAGGAGCGGAC
TATATCATTTAAAGACGATGGAACCTATAAGACTCGGGCTGAAGTGAAGCTCGAGGGTGACACATTGGTT
AATCGGATCGAGCTTAAGGGCATAGATTTTAAAGAAGATGGTAATATTCTTGGCCACAAATTGGAGTACA
ATTTTAATAATCCTTTGAACATGAACTTTGAGCTCTCCGATGAAATGAAGGCACTCTTTAAAGAGCCAAA
CGACAAAGCTCTGAAACTGCAGGTCGACGAACAAAAACTCATCTCAGAAGAGGATCTGAATGCTGTGGGC
CAGGACACGCAGGAGGTCATCGTGGTGCCACACTCCTTGCCCTTTAAGGTGGTGGTGATCTCAGCCATCC
TGGCCCTGGTGGTGCTCACCATCATCTCCCTTATCATCCTCATCATGCTTTGGCAGAAGAAGCCACGTGA
TAGACACAAGCAGTTGCGAGCTACAGCACGCGCCACCGATTATCTGCAAGCTGATGCAATAACTAGAATC
CCTGATTATAGATACAGATATCAACGAAGGGATCGCGATGATGATCGAGATACAGAGCCAGATCATGATC
GGGATGCTGATCCCGTCGGGGTGAAAGGTTTCAACACTCTTCCAGATACAGAGATAGATAATCCCCAGAC
GACTTCAGTGTAG
